>Addgene plasmid #230790 | AiP20060 - pAAV-AiE3111m-minBG-SYFP2-WPRE3-BGHpA | addgene full sequence | sequence record 466367 | Addgene NGS Result
TGGTATGGCTTCATTCAGCTCCGGTTCCCAACGATCAAGGCGAGTTACATGATCCCCCATGTTGTGCAAA
AAAGCGGTTAGCTCCTTCGGTCCTCCGATCGTTGTCAGAAGTAAGTTGGCCGCAGTGTTATCACTCATGG
TTATGGCAGCACTGCATAATTCTCTTACTGTCATGCCATCCGTAAGATGCTTTTCTGTGACTGGTGAGTA
CTCAACCAAGTCATTCTGAGAATAGTGTATGCGGCGACCGAGTTGCTCTTGCCCGGCGTCAATACGGGAT
AATACCGCGCCACATAGCAGAACTTTAAAAGTGCTCATCATTGGAAAACGTTCTTCGGGGCGAAAACTCT
CAAGGATCTTACCGCTGTTGAGATCCAGTTCGATGTAACCCACTCGTGCACCCAACTGATCTTCAGCATC
TTTTACTTTCACCAGCGTTTCTGGGTGAGCAAAAACAGGAAGGCAAAATGCCGCAAAAAAGGGAATAAGG
GCGACACGGAAATGTTGAATACTCATACTCTTCCTTTTTCAATATTATTGAAGCATTTATCAGGGTTATT
GTCTCATGAGCGGATACATATTTGAATGTATTTAGAAAAATAAACAAATAGGGGTTCCGCGCACATTTCC
CCGAAAAGTGCCACCTGACGTCTAAGAAACCATTATTATCATGACATTAACCTATAAAAATAGGCGTATC
ACGAGGCCCTTTCGTCTCGCGCGTTTCGGTGATGACGGTGAAAACCTCTGACACATGCAGCTCCCGGAGA
CGGTCACAGCTTGTCTGTAAGCGGATGCCGGGAGCAGACAAGCCCGTCAGGGCGCGTCAGCGGGTGTTGG
CGGGTGTCGGGGCTGGCTTAACTATGCGGCATCAGAGCAGATTGTACTGAGAGTGCACCATAAAATTGTA
AACGTTAATATTTTGTTAAAATTCGCGTTAAATTTTTGTTAAATCAGCTCATTTTTTAACCAATAGACCG
AAATCGGCAAAATCCCTTATAAATCAAAAGAATAGCCCGAGATAGAGT
[37 nt withheld, positions 1029-1065]
AAAGAACGTGGACTCCAACGTCAAAGG
[141 nt withheld, positions 1093-1233]
G
[46 nt withheld, positions 1235-1280]
A
[95 nt withheld, positions 1282-1376]
TATGCGGTGTGAAATACCGCACAGATGCGTAAGGAGAAAATACCGCATCAGGCGCCCCTGCAGGCAGCTG
CGCGCTCGCTCGCTCACTGAGGCCGCCCGGGCAAAGCCCGGGCGTCGGGCGACCTTTGGTCGCCCGGCCT
CAGTGAGCGAGCGAGCGCGCAGAGAGGGAGTGGCCAACTCCATCACTAGGGGTTCCTGCGGCCGCTCGGT
CCGCACGTGAGATCTCATGCCTGCTATTGTCTTCCCAATCCTCCCCCTTGCTGTCCTGCCCCACCCCACC
CCCCAGAATAGAATGACACCTACTCAGACAATGCGATGCAATTTCCTCATTTTATTAGGAAAGGACAGTG
GGAGTGGCACCTTCCAGGGTCAAGGAAGGCACGGGGGAGGGGCAAACAACAGATGGCTGGCAACTAGAAG
GCACAGTCGAAGATCTCTCGAGCCACGGAATTGTCAGTGCCCAACAGCCGAGCCCCTGTCCAGCAGCGGG
CAAGGCAGGCGGCGATGAGTTCCGCCGTGGCAAGAACTAACCAGGATTTATACAAGGAGGAGAAAATGAA
AGCCATACGGGAAGCAATAGCATGATACAAAGGCATTAAAGCAGCGTATCCACATAGCGTAAAAGGAGCA
ACATAGTTAAGAATACCAGTCAATCTTTCACAAATTTTGTAATCCAGAGGTTGATTATGATATCGAATTC
GCGGCCGCGGCGCGCCGTCGACTTACTTGTACAGCTCGTCCATGCCGAGAGTGATCCCGGCGGCGGTCAC
GAACTCCAGCAGGACCATGTGATCGCGCTTCTCGTTGGGGTCTTTGCTCAGCTTGGACTGGTAGCTCAGG
TAGTGGTTGTCGGGCAGCAGCACGGGGCCGTCGCCGATGGGGGTGTTCTGCTGGTAGTGGTCGGCGAGCT
GCACGCCGCCGTCCTCGATGTTGTGGCGGATCTTGAAGTTGGCCTTGATGCCGTTCTTCTGCTTGTCGGC
GGTGATATAGACGTTGTGGCTGTTGTAGTTGTACTCCAGCTTGTGCCCCAGGATGTTGCCGTCCTCCTTG
AAGTCGATGCCCTTCAGCTCGATGCGGTTCACCAGGGTGTCGCCCTCGAACTTCACCTCGGCGCGGGTCT
TGTAGTTGCCGTCGTCCTTGAAGAAGATGGTGCGCTCCTGGACGTAGCCTTCGGGCATGGCGGACTTGAA
GAAGTCGTGCTGCTTCATGTGGTCGGGGTAGCGGGCGAAGCACTGCACGCCGTAGCCCAGGGTGGTCACG
AGGGTGGGCCAGGGCACGGGCAGCTTGCCGGTGGTGCAGATCAGCTTCAGGGTCAGCTTGCCGTAGGTGG
CATCGCCCTCGCCCTCGCCGGACACGCTGAACTTGTGGCCGTTTACGTCGCCGTCCAGCTCGACCAGGAT
GGGCACCACCCCGGTGAACAGCTCCTCGCCCTTGCTCACCATGGTGGCGACCGGTAGCGCTAGCTTCGAA
AGATCTGGATCCCAGAAGCAAATGTAAGCAATAGATGGCTCTGCCCTGACTTTTATGCCCAGCCCGAGCT
CCGCCGGCGATCAGTGAGATGCTTGGGAGGCTTGCAGAAGGGCTGGGAAGGTGGAGAGAGACGTCAGCAA
GATGAACAGGACGGCTGGCGACGTATGCAGGAGATGCTAGTAAGAGGTAAGCTTCCTATTCTGAGGGATA
ATGACATCAGCCTTCAGGGAAGCCACAGCTGAGAATCCTAGAAAGATGAAGGCCCACTGGCACCTGAAAA
AAAAAGAAAGAAAAGAAATTGCAGAAAAAAAGCATCCGAGCCTCAAATCTTCTCCATTCTGTTAAATCCT
GCTGGAGGCAGATACAGCAGCCGCGAGACCAGCTGATTCCAGGAAACTGTCAAAAGGAGGAATCACCCTC
CCTAAGCAGCAAGAAAGCCACATCCCAGCAGGGCAGAAACCCAGCCAGGTGTCACTGAGAAGGCCTGGCA
ATGGCTACAGAAGCCAGGCTGTTCGTGGGTATCGATCCTCACTGTCTCTCTTTGTCCCTCCAAGTGATTC
CAAACGCGTGCGGCCGCAGGAACCCCTAGTGATGGAGTTGGCCACTCCCTCTCTGCGCGCTCGCTCGCTC
ACTGAGGCCGGGCGACCAAAGGTCGCCCGACGCCCGGGCGGCCTCAGTGAGCGAGCGAGCGCGCAGCTGC
CTGCAGGACATGTGAGCAAAAGGCCAGCAAAAGGCCAGGAACCGTAAAAAGGCCGCGTTGCTGGCGTTTT
TCCATAGGCTCCGCCCCCCTGACGAGCATCACAAAAATCGACGCTCAAGTCAGAGGTGGCGAAACCCGAC
AGGACTATAAAGATACCAGGCGTTTCCCCCTGGAAGCTCCCTCGTGCGCTCTCCTGTTCCGACCCTGCCG
CTTACCGGATACCTGTCCGCCTTTCTCCCTTCGGGAAGCGTGGCGCTTTCTCATAGCTCACGCTGTAGGT
ATCTCAGTTCGGTGTAGGTCGTTCGCTCCAAGCTGGGCTGTGTGCACGAACCCCCCGTTCAGCCCGACCG
CTGCGCCTTATCCGGTAACTATCGTCTTGAGTCCAACCCGGTAAGACACGACTTATCGCCACTGGCAGCA
GCCACTGGTAACAGGATTAGCAGAGCGAGGTATGTAGGCGGTGCTACAGAGTTCTTGAAGTGGTGGCCTA
ACTACGGCTACACTAGAAGAACAGTATTTGGTATCTGCGCTCTGCTGAAGCCAGTTACCTTCGGAAAAAG
AGTTGGTAGCTCTTGATCCGGCAAACAAACCACCGCTGGTAGCGGTGGTTTTTTTGTTTGCAAGCAGCAG
ATTACGCGCAGAAAAAAAGGATCTCAAGAAGATCCTTTGATCTTTTCTACGGGGTCTGACGCTCAGTGGA
ACGAAAACTCACGTTAAGGGATTTTGGTCATGAGATTATCAAAAAGGATCTTCACCTAGATCCTTTTAAA
TTAAAAATGAAGTTTTAAATCAATCTAAAGTATATATGAGTAAACTTGGTCTGACAGTTACCAATGCTTA
ATCAGTGAGGCACCTATCTCAGCGATCTGTCTATTTCGTTCATCCATAGTTGCCTGACTCCCCGTCGTGT
AGATAACTACGATACGGGAGGGCTTACCATCTGGCCCCAGTGCTGCAATGATACCGCGAGACCCACGCTC
ACCGGCTCCAGATTTATCAGCAATAAACCAGCCAGCCGGAAGGGCCGAGCGCAGAAGTGGTCCTGCAACT
TTATCCGCCTCCATCCAGTCTATTAATTGTTGCCGGGAAGCTAGAGTAAGTAGTTCGCCAGTTAATAGTT
TGCGCAACGTTGTTGCCATTGCTACAGGCATCGTGGTGTCACGCTCGTCGTT
Features (pLannotate 1.2.2; 15 found; start..end, strand, type, name):
    517..621     -  promoter       AmpR promoter: bla
    716..751     +  CDS            rop (fragment): Rop protein, which maintains plasmids at low copy number; rop
    853..902     +  misc_feature   bom (fragment): basis of mobility region from pBR322
    903..1358    -  rep_origin     f1 ori (sequence partly withheld): f1 bacteriophage origin of replication; arrow indicates direction of (+) strand synthesis
   1377..1428    +  misc_feature   bom (fragment): basis of mobility region from pBR322
   1433..1573    -  repeat_region  AAV2 ITR: inverted terminal repeat of adeno-associated virus serotype 2 inverted
   1691..1802    -  polyA_signal   bGH poly(A) signal: bovine growth hormone polyadenylation signal
   1819..1899    -  misc_feature   WPRE (fragment): woodchuck hepatitis virus posttranscriptional regulatory element
   1905..2062    -  misc_feature   WPRE (fragment): woodchuck hepatitis virus posttranscriptional regulatory element
   2102..2818    -  CDS            SYFP2: SYFP2 is a basic (constitutively fluorescent) yellow fluorescent protein published in 2006, derived from Aequorea victoria. It is reported to be a very rapidly-maturing monomer with moderate acid sensitivity.
   3399..3415    -  CDS            GAL4 activation domain (fragment): activation domain of the GAL4 transcriptional activator; Saccharomyces cerevisiae GAL4 (truncated)
   3459..3486    -  repeat_region  AAV2 ITR (fragment): inverted terminal repeat of adeno-associated virus serotype 2 inverted
   3515..3542    -  repeat_region  AAV2 ITR (fragment): inverted terminal repeat of adeno-associated virus serotype 2 inverted
   3615..4203    -  rep_origin     ori: high-copy-number ColE1/pMB1/pBR322/pUC origin of replication
   4374..516     -  CDS            AmpR (across the origin): β-lactamase; bla; confers resistance to ampicillin, carbenicillin, and related antibiotics
