[The description below was written by a language model from this plasmid's Addgene catalogue record and pLannotate feature annotations shown in this document.]
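Description:
AiP20060 - pAAV-AiE3111m-minBG-SYFP2-WPRE3-BGHpA is an AAV transfer plasmid built on a pAAV2 backbone, about 4.7 kb in the sequenced record, intended for packaging a reporter genome into recombinant adeno-associated virus for delivery to brain tissue. In bacteria it replicates from a high-copy ColE1/pUC-type origin and is selected with ampicillin through the β-lactamase gene and its native promoter. An f1 phage origin is also present, and the small rop and bom matches are backbone remnants. The expression cassette is bounded by AAV2 inverted terminal repeats, which provide the cis signals for genome replication and encapsidation. One ITR is annotated in full, while the other is detected only as short fragments, which may reflect the difficulty of sequencing or annotating these repeats rather than a stated design feature.

Between the ITRs, the AiE3111m enhancer is placed upstream of a minimal beta-globin promoter (minBG). That promoter has little activity on its own, so transcription depends on the cell-type-restricted activity of the enhancer. Neither the enhancer nor the minimal promoter is recognised by the automated annotation. They presumably occupy the unannotated stretch between the SYFP2 coding sequence and the fragmentary ITR, where a very short GAL4 activation domain hit is most likely spurious. The payload is SYFP2, a fast-maturing monomeric yellow fluorescent protein, followed by WPRE3, a shortened woodchuck posttranscriptional regulatory element (annotated as two WPRE fragments) that enhances transcript expression, and the bovine growth hormone polyadenylation signal. The construct serves as an enhancer-AAV reporter for labelling specific brain cell populations, although the record does not state which population AiE3111m targets.
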