Addgene plasmid #230790: AiP20060 - pAAV-AiE3111m-minBG-SYFP2-WPRE3-BGHpA
Purpose: AiE3111m is an enhancer sequence, designed to drive AAV-mediated transgene expression in specific populations of brain cells
Depositing lab: Allen Institute for Brain Science & Bosiljka Tasic. Depositing organization: Allen Institute. Publication: A suite of enhancer AAVs and transgenic mouse lines for genetic access to cortical cell types. Ben-Simon Y, Hooper M, Narayan S, Daigle TL, Dwivedi D, Way SW, Oster A, Stafford DA, Mich JK, Taormina MJ, Martinez RA, Opitz-Araya X, Roth JR, Alexander JR, Allen S, Amster A, Arbuckle J, Ayala A, Baker PM, Bakken TE, Barcelli T, Barta S, Bendrick J, Bertagnolli D, Bielstein C, Bishwakarma P, Bowlus J, Boyer G, Brouner K, Casian B, Casper T, Chakka AB, Chakrabarty R, Chance RK, Chavan S, Clark M, Colbert K, Collman F, Daniel S, Departee M, DiValentin P, Donadio N, Dotson N, Egdorf T, Fliss T, Gabitto M, Garcia J, Gary A, Gasperini M, Gloe J, Goldy J, Gore BB, Graybuck L, Greisman N, Haeseleer F, Halterman C, Haradon Z, Hastings SD, Helback O, Ho W, Hockemeyer D, Huang C, Huff S, Hunker A, Johansen N, Jones D, Juneau Z, Kalmbach B, Kannan M, Khem S, Kussick E, Kutsal R, Larsen R, Lee C, Lee AY, Leibly M, Lenz GH, Li S, Liang E, Lusk N, Madigan Z, Malloy J, Malone J, McCue R, Melchor J, Mollenkopf T, Moosman S, Morin E, Newman D, Ng L, Ngo K, Omstead V, Otto S, Oyama A, Pena N, Pham T, Phillips E, Pom CA, Potekhina L, Ransford S, Ray PL, Rette D, Reynoldson C, Rimorin C, Rocha D, Ruiz A, Sanchez REA, Sawyer L, Sedeno-Cortes A, Sevigny JP, Shapovalova N, Shepard N, Shulga L, Sigler AR, Siverts L, Soliman S, Somasundaram S, Staats B, Stewart K, Szelenyi E, Tieu M, Trader C, Tran A, van Velthoven CTJ, Walker M, Wang Y, Weed N, Wirthlin M, Wood T, Wynalda B, Yao Z, Zhou T, Ariza J, Dee N, Reding M, Ronellenfitch K, Mufti S, Sunkin SM, Smith KA, Esposito L, Waters J, Thyagarajan B, Yao S, Lein ES, Zeng H, Levi BP, Ngai J, Ting JT, Tasic B. Cell. 2025 May 16:S0092-8674(25)00513-6. doi: 10.1016/j.cell.2025.05.002. PubMed 40403729.
Backbone
  Vector backbone: pAAV2
  Vector type: AAV
Growth in bacteria
  Bacterial resistance: Ampicillin, 100 μg/mL
  Growth temperature: 37°C
  Growth strain: NEB Stable
  Copy number: High Copy
Gene/Insert
  Gene/Insert name: SYFP2
  Species: Synthetic
  Promoter: minBG
  Cloning method: Gibson Cloning
Terms and licenses: Academic/Nonprofit Terms; Industry Terms: Not Available to Industry
How to cite: AiP20060 - pAAV-AiE3111m-minBG-SYFP2-WPRE3-BGHpA was a gift from Allen Institute for Brain Science & Bosiljka Tasic (Addgene plasmid # 230790 ; http://n2t.net/addgene:230790 ; RRID:Addgene_230790)
